Addgene plasmid #153442: pET28a-ybbr-HIS-ELP-ddFLN4-I27-XMod-Doc (wild type)
Purpose: E. coli expression of Rc. XDocB wild-type construct containing ybbr tag, ELP linker and ddFLN4 and I27 fingerprint domains. This construct was designed for AFM measurements.
Depositing lab: Michael Nash. Depositing organization: University of Basel. Publication: High force catch bond mechanism of bacterial adhesion in the human gut. Liu Z, Liu H, Vera AM, Bernardi RC, Tinnefeld P, Nash MA. Nat Commun. 2020 Aug 28;11(1):4321. doi: 10.1038/s41467-020-18063-x. PubMed 32859904.
Backbone
  Vector backbone: pET28a
  Backbone size w/o insert (bp): 5219
  Total vector size (bp): 7076
  Vector type: Bacterial Expression
Growth in bacteria
  Bacterial resistance: Kanamycin, 50 μg/mL
  Growth temperature: 37°C
  Growth strain: DH5alpha
  Copy number: Low Copy
Gene/Insert
  Gene/Insert name: Rc.XDocB (alt name: Ruminococcus champanellensis XModule-dockerin B)
  Species: Ruminococcus champanellensis
  Insert size (bp): 1857
  Promoter: T7 promoter
  Tag / fusion protein: ybbr tag (N terminal on insert); 3xELP linker (N terminal on insert); ddFLN4 fingerprint domain (N terminal on insert); 6xHis (N terminal on insert); Titin I27 (N terminal on insert)
  Cloning method: Gibson Cloning
  Sequencing primers: 5′ T7 forward primer; 3′ T7 reverse primer
Terms and licenses: Academic/Nonprofit Terms; Industry Terms: Not Available to Industry
Depositor comments: Please visit https://www.biorxiv.org/content/10.1101/2020.01.21.913590v1 for bioRxiv preprint.
How to cite: pET28a-ybbr-HIS-ELP-ddFLN4-I27-XMod-Doc (wild type) was a gift from Michael Nash (Addgene plasmid # 153442 ; http://n2t.net/addgene:153442 ; RRID:Addgene_153442)
