[The description below was written by a language model from this plasmid's Addgene catalogue record and pLannotate feature annotations shown in this document.]
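Description:
pET28a-ybbr-HIS-ELP-ddFLN4-I27-XMod-Doc (wild type) is a bacterial expression plasmid of about 7.1 kb built on the pET28a backbone. It produces a multi-domain fusion protein in E. coli for single-molecule force spectroscopy by atomic force microscopy (AFM). It is selected with kanamycin through the KanR aminoglycoside phosphotransferase gene and replicates from a ColE1/pBR322-type origin. The neighbouring rop gene and bom region fit the low copy number in the catalogue entry. An f1 origin is also present. The short TcR fragments, the AmpR promoter fragment and the small "SET1" hit just before the terminator appear to be backbone remnants or annotation matches rather than functional parts.

Expression is driven by a T7 promoter with an adjacent lac operator and the T7 gene 10 ribosome binding site, and it ends at the T7 terminator. The plasmid-borne lacI gene supplies repressor, so transcription is IPTG-inducible in hosts that provide T7 RNA polymerase. The 1857 bp insert, assembled by Gibson cloning, encodes the wild-type XModule-dockerin B (XDocB) of Ruminococcus champanellensis. All the added elements are recorded as N-terminal to it: a ybbR tag, a 6xHis tag, a 3xELP linker, and the ddFLN4 and titin I27 domains. The feature table detects only ddFLN4 of these, as a fragment of the Dictyostelium discoideum F-actin cross-linking protein abpC.

In general use, the ybbR tag allows site-specific covalent attachment to a surface or cantilever, and the His tag allows affinity purification. The elastin-like polypeptide acts as a flexible spacer. ddFLN4 and I27 serve as fingerprint domains whose characteristic unfolding marks genuine single-molecule pulling events. The associated publication concerns a high-force catch bond in bacterial adhesion in the human gut.
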