Features (pLannotate 1.2.2; 18 found; start..end, strand, type, name):
      1..19      +  promoter       T7 promoter: promoter for bacteriophage T7 RNA polymerase
     20..44      +  protein_bind   lac operator: The lac repressor binds to the lac operator to inhibit transcription in E. coli. This inhibition can be relieved by adding lactose or isopropyl-β-D-thiogalactopyranoside (IPTG). lac repressor encoded by lacI
     59..81      +  RBS            RBS: efficient ribosome binding site from bacteriophage T7 gene 10 (Olins and Rangwala, 1989)
    674..988     +  CDS            abpC (fragment): GELA_DICDI - Experimental evidence at protein level: Swiss-Prot protein existence level 1. F-actin cross-linking protein. From Dictyostelium discoideum (Slime mold).
   1964..2013    +  CDS            SET1 (fragment): solubility-enhancement tag derived from T7 phage gene 10B
   2021..2068    +  terminator     T7 terminator: transcription terminator for bacteriophage T7 RNA polymerase
   2105..2533    +  rep_origin     f1 ori (sequence partly withheld): f1 bacteriophage origin of replication; arrow indicates direction of (+) strand synthesis
   2586..2643    +  promoter       AmpR promoter (fragment): bla
   2652..3467    -  CDS            KanR: aminoglycoside phosphotransferase; aph(3')-Ia; confers resistance to kanamycin in bacteria or G418 (Geneticin®) in eukaryotes
   3589..4177    +  rep_origin     ori: high-copy-number ColE1/pMB1/pBR322/pUC origin of replication
   4363..4502    -  misc_feature   bom: basis of mobility region from pBR322
   4604..4795    -  CDS            rop: Rop protein, which maintains plasmids at low copy number; rop
   4812..5192    +  CDS            YPB1_ECOLX: Protein predicted: Swiss-Prot protein existence level 4. From Escherichia coli.
   5264..5555    -  CDS            TcR (fragment): tetracycline efflux protein; tet; confers resistance to tetracycline
   5570..5591    -  protein_bind   CAP binding site: CAP binding activates transcription in the presence of cAMP. E. coli catabolite activator protein
   5604..6686    -  CDS            lacI: lac repressor; lacI; The lac repressor binds to the lac operator to inhibit transcription in E. coli. This inhibition can be relieved by adding lactose or isopropyl-β-D-thiogalactopyranoside (IPTG).
   6687..6764    -  promoter       lacI promoter: lacI
   6772..7051    -  CDS            TcR (fragment): tetracycline efflux protein; tet; confers resistance to tetracycline
>Addgene plasmid #153442 | pET28a-ybbr-HIS-ELP-ddFLN4-I27-XMod-Doc (wild type) | addgene full sequence | sequence record 310821 | Addgene NGS Result
TAATACGACTCACTATAGGGGAATTGTGAGCGGATAACAATTCCCCTGTAGAAATAATTTTGTTTAACTT
TAAGAAGGAGATATACATATGGGTACCGACTCTCTGGAATTCATCGCTTCTAAACTGGCTCATCATCATC
ACCATCACTGGGGATCCGGCCACGGCGTGGGTGTTCCAGGTATGGGTGTGCCTGGTGTTGGTGTTCCTGG
CGTTGGCGTGCCAGGTGTGGGAGTACCAGGCGTAGGCGTTCCCGGTGTAGGCGTGCCTGGCGTCGGTGTA
CCCGGTGTCGGAGTCCCTGGTGAAGGTGTGCCAGGCGAAGGTGTGCCGGGCGTGGGTGTTCCAGGTATGG
GTGTGCCTGGTGTTGGTGTTCCTGGCGTTGGCGTGCCAGGTGTGGGAGTACCAGGCGTAGGCGTTCCCGG
TGTAGGCGTGCCTGGCGTCGGTGTACCCGGTGTCGGAGTCCCTGGTGAAGGTGTGCCAGGCGAAGGTGTG
CCGGGCGTGGGTGTTCCAGGTATGGGTGTGCCTGGTGTTGGTGTTCCTGGCGTTGGCGTGCCAGGTGTGG
GAGTACCAGGCGTAGGCGTTCCCGGTGTAGGCGTGCCTGGCGTCGGTGTACCCGGTGTCGGAGTCCCTGG
TGAAGGTGTGCCAGGCGAAGGTGTGCCGGGCTGGCCGTCAGGTTCTGCTGACCCGGAAAAATCTTACGCT
GAAGGTCCGGGTCTGGACGGTGGTGAATGCTTCCAGCCGTCTAAATTCAAAATCCACGCTGTTGACCCGG
ACGGTGTTCACCGTACCGACGGTGGTGACGGTTTCGTTGTTACCATCGAAGGTCCGGCTCCGGTTGACCC
GGTTATGGTTGACAACGGTGACGGTACCTACGACGTTGAATTCGAACCGAAAGAAGCTGGTGACTACGTT
ATCAACCTGACCCTGGACGGTGACAACGTTAACGGTTTCCCGAAAACCGTTACCGTTAAACCGGCTCCGC
TAATAGAAGTGGAAAAGCCTCTGTACGGAGTAGAGGTGTTTGTTGGTGAAACAGCCCACTTTGAAATTGA
ACTTTCTGAACCTGATGTTCACGGCCAGTGGAAGCTGAAAGGACAGCCTTTGGCAGCTTCCCCTGACTGT
GAAATCATTGAGGATGGAAAGAAGCATATTCTGATCCTTCATAACTGTCAGCTGGGTATGACAGGAGAGG
TTTCCTTCCAGGCTGCTAATACCAAATCTGCAGCCAATCTGAAAGTGAAAGAATTGGGCTCCGGTTCTGG
TTCCGGCTCTAGCGGTTCCGAAACAACTACCGAGACTTCTGTGTCTCAATCTTTCTCCTTCACAGAGCCC
ACTCGCGTATGCTACTGGTCCCATGACAACCGTCCTTTCGACCTGGAGGGCTTGAAAGTCATTCTTCAGG
AGACGATCTTTATCATCCACGAGGACGGCACAGTCGTCGAAGCAGAAGAGCAACCCGCTGCCGTAGACAT
CACAGAGCAGTGTATGACTATCTTCTGTAACGATAAGCAAGTGGCGACGCCAGAAGATACCTACGAAACG
CAGATCTATAAGTACATGCTGGAGTTTGCATATGAAGGCAACCCGGACGTTATTGTGGGGACTCATCAAG
TCTTGATTGGTGTGAAAGGAGATACAAATCTGAGCGGCGACGTAACAGTTGCAGATGCTGTTGAGATCCT
GATGTACCGTGCTGACATGATGGCTAATCCCAACAACCCAACATACGTATTTAACGAAGACCCCGATCTG
CATAAATTAGGGTATTTTTTGGGTAATGTAGATTGTATCAAAGAGGGTGACGATTTAAACGTTGCCGACG
CCGTCAATATCTTAATGTTTCGTGCGGAGGTCTTAGCCAACGGCTCCGCAACGTGGGAGCAGATTGTTGG
CTATGACCTTATTGACCCAAGCGACGAGAGTACCTTTCGTACTATTGAGAAGCTGTAACTCGAGTAAGAT
CCGGCTGCTAACAAAGCCCGAAAGGAAGCTGAGTTGGCTGCTGCCACCGCTGAGCAATAACTAGCATAAC
CCCTTGGGGCCTCTAAACGGGTCTTGAGGGGTTTTTTGCTGAAAGGAGGAACTATATCCGGATTGGCGAA
TGGG
[124 nt withheld, positions 2105-2228]
C
[91 nt withheld, positions 2230-2320]
A
[49 nt withheld, positions 2322-2370]
CCTTTGACGTTGGAGTCCACGTTCTTT
[37 nt withheld, positions 2398-2434]
ACCCTATCTCGGTCTATTCTTTTGATTTATAAGGGATTTTGCCGATTTCGGCCTATTGGTTAAAAAATGA
GCTGATTTAACAAAAATTTAACGCGAATTTTAACAAAATATTAACGCTTACAATTTAGGTGGCACTTTTC
GGGGAAATGTGCGCGGAACCCCTATTTGTTTATTTTTCTAAATACATTCAAATATGTATCCGCTCATGAA
TTAATTCTTAGAAAAACTCATCGAGCATCAAATGAAACTGCAATTTATTCATATCAGGATTATCAATACC
ATATTTTTGAAAAAGCCGTTTCTGTAATGAAGGAGAAAACTCACCGAGGCAGTTCCATAGGATGGCAAGA
TCCTGGTATCGGTCTGCGATTCCGACTCGTCCAACATCAATACAACCTATTAATTTCCCCTCGTCAAAAA
TAAGGTTATCAAGTGAGAAATCACCATGAGTGACGACTGAATCCGGTGAGAATGGCAAAAGTTTATGCAT
TTCTTTCCAGACTTGTTCAACAGGCCAGCCATTACGCTCGTCATCAAAATCACTCGCATCAACCAAACCG
TTATTCATTCGTGATTGCGCCTGAGCGAGACGAAATACGCGATCGCTGTTAAAAGGACAATTACAAACAG
GAATCGAATGCAACCGGCGCAGGAACACTGCCAGCGCATCAACAATATTTTCACCTGAATCAGGATATTC
TTCTAATACCTGGAATGCTGTTTTCCCGGGGATCGCAGTGGTGAGTAACCATGCATCATCAGGAGTACGG
ATAAAATGCTTGATGGTCGGAAGAGGCATAAATTCCGTCAGCCAGTTTAGTCTGACCATCTCATCTGTAA
CATCATTGGCAACGCTACCTTTGCCATGTTTCAGAAACAACTCTGGCGCATCGGGCTTCCCATACAATCG
ATAGATTGTCGCACCTGATTGCCCGACATTATCGCGAGCCCATTTATACCCATATAAATCAGCATCCATG
TTGGAATTTAATCGCGGCCTAGAGCAAGACGTTTCCCGTTGAATATGGCTCATAACACCCCTTGTATTAC
TGTTTATGTAAGCAGACAGTTTTATTGTTCATGACCAAAATCCCTTAACGTGAGTTTTCGTTCCACTGAG
CGTCAGACCCCGTAGAAAAGATCAAAGGATCTTCTTGAGATCCTTTTTTTCTGCGCGTAATCTGCTGCTT
GCAAACAAAAAAACCACCGCTACCAGCGGTGGTTTGTTTGCCGGATCAAGAGCTACCAACTCTTTTTCCG
AAGGTAACTGGCTTCAGCAGAGCGCAGATACCAAATACTGTCCTTCTAGTGTAGCCGTAGTTAGGCCACC
ACTTCAAGAACTCTGTAGCACCGCCTACATACCTCGCTCTGCTAATCCTGTTACCAGTGGCTGCTGCCAG
TGGCGATAAGTCGTGTCTTACCGGGTTGGACTCAAGACGATAGTTACCGGATAAGGCGCAGCGGTCGGGC
TGAACGGGGGGTTCGTGCACACAGCCCAGCTTGGAGCGAACGACCTACACCGAACTGAGATACCTACAGC
GTGAGCTATGAGAAAGCGCCACGCTTCCCGAAGGGAGAAAGGCGGACAGGTATCCGGTAAGCGGCAGGGT
CGGAACAGGAGAGCGCACGAGGGAGCTTCCAGGGGGAAACGCCTGGTATCTTTATAGTCCTGTCGGGTTT
CGCCACCTCTGACTTGAGCGTCGATTTTTGTGATGCTCGTCAGGGGGGCGGAGCCTATGGAAAAACGCCA
GCAACGCGGCCTTTTTACGGTTCCTGGCCTTTTGCTGGCCTTTTGCTCACATGTTCTTTCCTGCGTTATC
CCCTGATTCTGTGGATAACCGTATTACCGCCTTTGAGTGAGCTGATACCGCTCGCCGCAGCCGAACGACC
GAGCGCAGCGAGTCAGTGAGCGAGGAAGCGGAAGAGCGCCTGATGCGGTATTTTCTCCTTACGCATCTGT
GCGGTATTTCACACCGCAATGGTGCACTCTCAGTACAATCTGCTCTGATGCCGCATAGTTAAGCCAGTAT
ACACTCCGCTATCGCTACGTGACTGGGTCATGGCTGCGCCCCGACACCCGCCAACACCCGCTGACGCGCC
CTGACGGGCTTGTCTGCTCCCGGCATCCGCTTACAGACAAGCTGTGACCGTCTCCGGGAGCTGCATGTGT
CAGAGGTTTTCACCGTCATCACCGAAACGCGCGAGGCAGCTGCGGTAAAGCTCATCAGCGTGGTCGTGAA
GCGATTCACAGATGTCTGCCTGTTCATCCGCGTCCAGCTCGTTGAGTTTCTCCAGAAGCGTTAATGTCTG
GCTTCTGATAAAGCGGGCCATGTTAAGGGCGGTTTTTTCCTGTTTGGTCACTGATGCCTCCGTGTAAGGG
GGATTTCTGTTCATGGGGGTAATGATACCGATGAAACGAGAGAGGATGCTCACGATACGGGTTACTGATG
ATGAACATGCCCGGTTACTGGAACGTTGTGAGGGTAAACAACTGGCGGTATGGATGCGGCGGGACCAGAG
AAAAATCACTCAGGGTCAATGCCAGCGCTTCGTTAATACAGATGTAGGTGTTCCACAGGGTAGCCAGCAG
CATCCTGCGATGCAGATCCGGAACATAATGGTGCAGGGCGCTGACTTCCGCGTTTCCAGACTTTACGAAA
CACGGAAACCGAAGACCATTCATGTTGTTGCTCAGGTCGCAGACGTTTTGCAGCAGCAGTCGCTTCACGT
TCGCTCGCGTATCGGTGATTCATTCTGCTAACCAGTAAGGCAACCCCGCCAGCCTAGCCGGGTCCTCAAC
GACAGGAGCACGATCATGCGCACCCGTGGGGCCGCCATGCCGGCGATAATGGCCTGCTTCTCGCCGAAAC
GTTTGGTGGCGGGACCAGTGACGAAGGCTTGAGCGAGGGCGTGCAAGATTCCGAATACCGCAAGCGACAG
GCCGATCATCGTCGCGCTCCAGCGAAAGCGGTCCTCGCCGAAAATGACCCAGAGCGCTGCCGGCACCTGT
CCTACGAGTTGCATGATAAAGAAGACAGTCATAAGTGCGGCGACGATAGTCATGCCCCGCGCCCACCGGA
AGGAGCTGACTGGGTTGAAGGCTCTCAAGGGCATCGGTCGAGATCCCGGTGCCTAATGAGTGAGCTAACT
TACATTAATTGCGTTGCGCTCACTGCCCGCTTTCCAGTCGGGAAACCTGTCGTGCCAGCTGCATTAATGA
ATCGGCCAACGCGCGGGGAGAGGCGGTTTGCGTATTGGGCGCCAGGGTGGTTTTTCTTTTCACCAGTGAG
ACGGGCAACAGCTGATTGCCCTTCACCGCCTGGCCCTGAGAGAGTTGCAGCAAGCGGTCCACGCTGGTTT
GCCCCAGCAGGCGAAAATCCTGTTTGATGGTGGTTAACGGCGGGATATAACATGAGCTGTCTTCGGTATC
GTCGTATCCCACTACCGAGATATCCGCACCAACGCGCAGCCCGGACTCGGTAATGGCGCGCATTGCGCCC
AGCGCCATCTGATCGTTGGCAACCAGCATCGCAGTGGGAACGATGCCCTCATTCAGCATTTGCATGGTTT
GTTGAAAACCGGACATGGCACTCCAGTCGCCTTCCCGTTCCGCTATCGGCTGAATTTGATTGCGAGTGAG
ATATTTATGCCAGCCAGCCAGACGCAGACGCGCCGAGACAGAACTTAATGGGCCCGCTAACAGCGCGATT
TGCTGGTGACCCAATGCGACCAGATGCTCCACGCCCAGTCGCGTACCGTCTTCATGGGAGAAAATAATAC
TGTTGATGGGTGTCTGGTCAGAGACATCAAGAAATAACGCCGGAACATTAGTGCAGGCAGCTTCCACAGC
AATGGCATCCTGGTCATCCAGCGGATAGTTAATGATCAGCCCACTGACGCGTTGCGCGAGAAGATTGTGC
ACCGCCGCTTTACAGGCTTCGACGCCGCTTCGTTCTACCATCGACACCACCACGCTGGCACCCAGTTGAT
CGGCGCGAGATTTAATCGCCGCGACAATTTGCGACGGCGCGTGCAGGGCCAGACTGGAGGTGGCAACGCC
AATCAGCAACGACTGTTTGCCCGCCAGTTGTTGTGCCACGCGGTTGGGAATGTAATTCAGCTCCGCCATC
GCCGCTTCCACTTTTTCCCGCGTTTTCGCAGAAACGTGGCTGGCCTGGTTCACCACGCGGGAAACGGTCT
GATAAGAGACACCGGCATACTCTGCGACATCGTATAACGTTACTGGTTTCACATTCACCACCCTGAATTG
ACTCTCTTCCGGGCGCTATCATGCCATACCGCGAAAGGTTTTGCGCCATTCGATGGTGTCCGGGATCTCG
ACGCTCTCCCTTATGCGACTCCTGCATTAGGAAGCAGCCCAGTAGTAGGTTGAGGCCGTTGAGCACCGCC
GCCGCAAGGAATGGTGCATGCAAGGAGATGGCGCCCAACAGTCCCCCGGCCACGGGGCCTGCCACCATAC
CCACGCCGAAACAAGCGCTCATGAGCCCGAAGTGGCGAGCCCGATCTTCCCCATCGGTGATGTCGGCGAT
ATAGGCGCCAGCAACCGCACCTGTGGCGCCGGTGATGCCGGCCACGATGCGTCCGGCGTAGAGGATCGAG
ATCTCGATCCCGCGAAAT
